>Addgene plasmid #68681 | pMpGWB416 | depositor full sequence | sequence record 121805 | pMpGWB416 sequence 12454 bps
TTTCACGCCCTTTTAAATATCCGATTATTCTAATAAACGCTCTTTTCTCTTAGGTTTACCCGCCAATATA
TCCTGTCAAACACTGATAGTTTAAACTGAAGGCGGGAAACGACAATCTGATCCAAGCTCAAGCTGCTCTA
GCATTCGCCATTCAGGCTGCGCAACTGTTGGGAAGGGCGATCGGTGCGGGCCTCTTCGCTATTACGCCAG
CTGGCGAAAGGGGGATGTGCTGCAAGGCGATTAAGTTGGGTAACGCCAGGGTTTTCCCAGTCACGACGTT
GTAAAACGACGGCCAGTGCCAAGCTTGGGTCTAGAGTTATCAACAAGTTTGTACAAAAAAGCTGAACGAG
AAACGTAAAATGATATAAATATCAATATATTAAATTAGATTTTGCATAAAAAACAGACTACATAATACTG
TAAAACACAACATATCCAGTCACTATGGCGGCCCCTCGAGGGGCCGCATTAGGCACCCCAGGCTTTACAC
TTTATGCTTCCGGCTCGTATAATGTGTGGATTTTGAGTTAGGATCCGGCGAGATTTTCAGGAGCTAAGGA
AGCTAAAATGGAGAAAAAAATCACTGGATATACCACCGTTGATATATCCCAATGGCATCGTAAAGAACAT
TTTGAGGCATTTCAGTCAGTTGCTCAATGTACCTATAACCAGACCGTTCAGCTGGATATTACGGCCTTTT
TAAAGACCGTAAAGAAAAATAAGCACAAGTTTTATCCGGCCTTTATTCACATTCTTGCCCGCCTGATGAA
TGCTCATCCGGAATTCCGTATGGCAATGAAAGACGGTGAGCTGGTGATATGGGATAGTGTTCACCCTTGT
TACACCGTTTTCCATGAGCAAACTGAAACGTTTTCATCGCTCTGGAGTGAATACCACGACGATTTCCGGC
AGTTTCTACACATATATTCGCAAGATGTGGCGTGTTACGGTGAAAACCTGGCCTATTTCCCTAAAGGGTT
TATTGAGAATATGTTTTTCGTCTCAGCCAATCCCTGGGTGAGTTTCACCAGTTTTGATTTAAACGTGGCC
AATATGGACAACTTCTTCGCCCCCGTTTTCACCATGGGCAAATATTATACGCAAGGCGACAAGGTGCTGA
TGCCGCTGGCGATTCAGGTTCATCATGCCGTCTGTGATGGCTTCCATGTCGGCAGAATGCTTAATGAATT
ACAACAGTACTGCGATGAGTGGCAGGGCGGGGCGTAAACGCGTGGATCCGGCTTACTAAAAGCCAGATAA
CAGTATGCGTATTTGCGCGCTGATTTTTGCGGTATAAGAATATATACTGATATGTATACCCGAAGTATGT
CAAAAAGAGGTGTGCTATGAAGCAGCGTATTACAGTGACAGTTGACAGCGACAGCTATCAGTTGCTCAAG
GCATATATGATGTCAATATCTCCGGTCTGGTAAGCACAACCATGCAGAATGAAGCCCGTCGTCTGCGTGC
CGAACGCTGGAAAGCGGAAAATCAGGAAGGGATGGCTGAGGTCGCCCGGTTTATTGAAATGAACGGCTCT
TTTGCTGACGAGAACAGGGACTGGTGAAATGCAGTTTAAGGTTTACACCTATAAAAGAGAGAGCCGTTAT
CGTCTGTTTGTGGATGTACAGAGTGATATTATTGACACGCCCGGGCGACGGATGGTGATCCCCCTGGCCA
GTGCACGTCTGCTGTCAGATAAAGTCTCCCGTGAACTTTACCCGGTGGTGCATATCGGGGATGAAAGCTG
GCGCATGATGACCACCGATATGGCCAGTGTGCCGGTCTCCGTTATCGGGGAAGAAGTGGCTGATCTCAGC
CACCGCGAAAATGACATCAAAAACGCCATTAACCTGATGTTCTGGGGAATATAAATGTCAGGCTCCCTTA
TACACAGCCAGTCTGCAGGTCGACCATAGTGACTGGATATGTTGTGTTTTACAGTATTATGTAGTCTGTT
TTTTATGCAAAATCTAATTTAATATATTGATATTTATATCATTTTACGTTTCTCGTTCAGCTTTCTTGTA
CAAAGTGGTTGATAACAGCATGGTGAGCAAGGGCGAGGAGGTCATCAAAGAGTTCATGCGCTTCAAGGTG
CGCATGGAGGGCTCCATGAACGGCCACGAGTTCGAGATCGAGGGCGAGGGCGAGGGCCGCCCCTACGAGG
GCACCCAGACCGCCAAGCTGAAGGTGACCAAGGGCGGCCCCCTGCCCTTCGCCTGGGACATCCTGTCCCC
CCAGTTCATGTACGGCTCCAAGGCGTACGTGAAGCACCCCGCCGACATCCCCGATTACAAGAAGCTGTCC
TTCCCCGAGGGCTTCAAGTGGGAGCGCGTGATGAACTTCGAGGACGGCGGTCTGGTGACCGTGACCCAGG
ACTCCTCCCTGCAGGACGGCACGCTGATCTACAAGGTGAAGATGCGCGGCACCAACTTCCCCCCCGACGG
CCCCGTAATGCAGAAGAAGACCATGGGCTGGGAGGCCTCCACCGAGCGCCTGTACCCCCGCGACGGCGTG
CTGAAGGGCGAGATCCACCAGGCCCTGAAGCTGAAGGACGGCGGCCACTACCTGGTGGAGTTCAAGACCA
TCTACATGGCCAAGAAGCCCGTGCAACTGCCCGGCTACTACTACGTGGACACCAAGCTGGACATCACCTC
CCACAACGAGGACTACACCATCGTGGAACAGTACGAGCGCTCCGAGGGCCGCCACCACCTGTTCCTGGGG
CATGGCACCGGCAGCACCGGCAGCGGCAGCTCCGGCACCGCCTCCTCCGAGGACAACAACATGGCCGTCA
TCAAAGAGTTCATGCGCTTCAAGGTGCGCATGGAGGGCTCCATGAACGGCCACGAGTTCGAGATCGAGGG
CGAGGGCGAGGGCCGCCCCTACGAGGGCACCCAGACCGCCAAGCTGAAGGTGACCAAGGGCGGCCCCCTG
CCCTTCGCCTGGGACATCCTGTCCCCCCAGTTCATGTACGGCTCCAAGGCGTACGTGAAGCACCCCGCCG
ACATCCCCGATTACAAGAAGCTGTCCTTCCCCGAGGGCTTCAAGTGGGAGCGCGTGATGAACTTCGAGGA
CGGCGGTCTGGTGACCGTGACCCAGGACTCCTCCCTGCAGGACGGCACGCTGATCTACAAGGTGAAGATG
CGCGGCACCAACTTCCCCCCCGACGGCCCCGTAATGCAGAAGAAGACCATGGGCTGGGAGGCCTCCACCG
AGCGCCTGTACCCCCGCGACGGCGTGCTGAAGGGCGAGATCCACCAGGCCCTGAAGCTGAAGGACGGCGG
CCGCTACCTGGTGGAGTTCAAGACCATCTACATGGCCAAGAAGCCCGTGCAACTGCCCGGCTACTACTAC
GTGGACACCAAGCTGGACATCACCTCCCACAACGAGGACTACACCATCGTGGAACAGTACGAGCGCTCCG
AGGGCCGCCACCACCTGTTCCTGTACGGCATGGACGAGCTGTACAAGTTGCAGCCTAAGAAGAAGAGAAA
GGTTGGAGGATAGAGCTCGAATTTCCCCGATCGTTCAAACATTTGGCAATAAAGTTTCTTAAGATTGAAT
CCTGTTGCCGGTCTTGCGATGATTATCATATAATTTCTGTTGAATTACGTTAAGCATGTAATAATTAACA
TGTAATGCATGACGTTATTTATGAGATGGGTTTTTATGATTAGAGTCCCGCAATTATACATTTAATACGC
GATAGAAAACAAAATATAGCGCGCAAACTAGGATAAATTATCGCGCGCGGTGTCATCTATGTTACTAGAT
CGGGAATTGGTTCCGGAACCAATTCGTAATCATGGTCATAGCTGTTTCCTGTGTGAAATTGTTATCCGCT
CACAATTCCACACAACATACGAGCCGGAAGCATAAAGTGTAAAGCCTGGGGTGCCTAATGAGTGAGCTAA
CTCACATTAGGCTGAATTAGGCGCGCCTATTTCTGAATTCAACACATTGCGGACGTTTTTAATGTACTGA
ATTAACGCCGAATTAATTCGGGGGATCTGGATTTTAGTACTGGATTTTGGTTTTAGGAATTAGAAATTTT
ATTGATAGAAGTATTTTACAAATACAAATACATACTAAGGGTTTCTTATATGCTCAACACATGAGCGAAA
CCCTATAGGAACCCTAATTCCCTTATCTGGGAACTACTCACACATTATTATGGAGAAACTCGAGCTTGTC
GATCGACTCTAGCTAGAGGATCGATCCGAACCCCAGAGTCCCGCTCAGAAGAACTCGTCAAGAAGGCGAT
AGAAGGCGATGCGCTGCGAATCGGGAGCGGCGATACCGTAAAGCACGAGGAAGCGGTCAGCCCATTCGCC
GCCAAGCTCTTCAGCAATATCACGGGTAGCCAACGCTATGTCCTGATAGCGGTCCGCCACACCCAGCCGG
CCACAGTCGATGAATCCAGAAAAGCGGCCATTTTCCACCATGATATTCGGCAAGCAGGCATCGCCATGTG
TCACGACGAGATCCTCGCCGTCGGGCATGCGCGCCTTGAGCCTGGCGAACAGTTCGGCTGGCGCGAGCCC
CTGATGCTCTTCGTCCAGATCATCCTGATCGACAAGACCGGCTTCCATCCGAGTACGTGCTCGCTCGATG
CGATGTTTCGCTTGGTGGTCGAATGGGCAGGTAGCCGGATCAAGCGTATGCAGCCGCCGCATTGCATCAG
CCATGATGGATACTTTCTCGGCAGGAGCAAGGTGAGATGACAGGAGATCCTGCCCCGGCACTTCGCCCAA
TAGCAGCCAGTCCCTTCCCGCTTCAGTGACAACGTCGAGCACAGCTGCGCAAGGAACGCCCGTCGTGGCC
AGCCACGATAGCCGCGCTGCCTCGTCCTGGAGTTCATTCAGGGCACCGGACAGGTCGGTCTTGACAAAAA
GAACCGGGCGCCCCTGCGCTGACAGCCGGAACACGGCGGCATCAGAGCAGCCGATTGTCTGTTGTGCCCA
GTCATAGCCGAATAGCCTCTCCACCCAAGCGGCCGGAGAACCTGCGTGCAATCCATCTTGTTCAATCCCC
ATGGTCGATCGACAGATCTGCGAAAGCTCGAGAGAGATAGATTTGTAGAGAGAGACTGGTGATTTCAGCG
TGTCCTCTCCAAATGAAATGAACTTCCTTATATAGAGGAAGGGTCTTGCGAAGGATAGTGGGATTGTGCG
TCATCCCTTACGTCAGTGGAGATATCACATCAATCCACTTGCTTTGAAGACGTGGTTGGAACGTCTTCTT
TTTCCACGATGCTCCTCGTGGGTGGGGGTCCATCTTTGGGACCACTGTCGGCAGAGGCATCTTGAACGAT
AGCCTTTCCTTTATCGCAATGATGGCATTTGTAGGTGCCACCTTCCTTTTCTACTGTCCTTTTGATGAAG
TGACAGATAGCTGGGCAATGGAATCCGAGGAGGTTTCCCGATATTACCCTTTGTTGAAAAGTCTCAATAG
CCCTTTGGTCTTCTGAGACTGTATCTTTGATATTCTTGGAGTAGACGAGAGTGTCGTGCTCCACCATGTT
CACATCAATCCACTTGCTTTGAAGACGTGGTTGGAACGTCTTCTTTTTCCACGATGCTCCTCGTGGGTGG
GGGTCCATCTTTGGGACCACTGTCGGCAGAGGCATCTTGAACGATAGCCTTTCCTTTATCGCAATGATGG
CATTTGTAGGTGCCACCTTCCTTTTCTACTGTCCTTTTGATGAAGTGACAGATAGCTGGGCAATGGAATC
CGAGGAGGTTTCCCGATATTACCCTTTGTTGAAAAGTCTCAATAGCCCTTTGGTCTTCTGAGACTGTATC
TTTGATATTCTTGGAGTAGACGAGAGTGTCGTGCTCCACCATGTTGGCAAGCTGCTCTAGCCAATACGCA
AACCGAATTCAGAAATAAATTCAGCCTAATTCGGCGTTAATTCAGTACATTAAAAACGTCCGCAATGTGT
TATTAAGTTGTCTAAGCGTCAATTTGTTTACACCACAATATATCCTGCCACCAGCCAGCCAACAGCTCCC
CGACCGGCAGCTCGGCACAAAATCACCACTCGATACAGGCAGCCCATCAGTCCGGGACGGCGTCAGCGGG
AGAGCCGTTGTAAGGCGGCAGACTTTGCTCATGTTACCGATGCTATTCGGAAGAACGGCAACTAAGCTGC
CGGGTTTGAAACACGGATGATCTCGCGGAGGGTAGCATGTTGATTGTAACGATGACAGAGCGTTGCTGCC
TGTGATCAATTCGGGCACGAACCCAGTGGACATAAGCCTGTTCGGTTCGTAAGCTGTAATGCAAGTAGCG
TATGCGCTCACGCAACTGGTCCAGAACCTTGACCGAACGCAGCGGTGGTAACGGCGCAGTGGCGGTTTTC
ATGGCTTGTTATGACTGTTTTTTTGGGGTACAGTCTATGCCTCGGGCATCCAAGCAGCAAGCGCGTTACG
CCGTGGGTCGATGTTTGATGTTATGGAGCAGCAACGATGTTACGCAGCAGGGCAGTCGCCCTAAAACAAA
GTTAAACATCATGGGGGAAGCGGTGATCGCCGAAGTATCGACTCAACTATCAGAGGTAGTTGGCGTCATC
GAGCGCCATCTCGAACCGACGTTGCTGGCCGTACATTTGTACGGCTCCGCAGTGGATGGCGGCCTGAAGC
CACACAGTGATATTGATTTGCTGGTTACGGTGACCGTAAGGCTTGATGAAACAACGCGGCGAGCTTTGAT
CAACGACCTTTTGGAAACTTCGGCTTCCCCTGGAGAGAGCGAGATTCTCCGCGCTGTAGAAGTCACCATT
GTTGTGCACGACGACATCATTCCGTGGCGTTATCCAGCTAAGCGCGAACTGCAATTTGGAGAATGGCAGC
GCAATGACATTCTTGCAGGTATCTTCGAGCCAGCCACGATCGACATTGATCTGGCTATCTTGCTGACAAA
AGCAAGAGAACATAGCGTTGCCTTGGTAGGTCCAGCGGCGGAGGAACTCTTTGATCCGGTTCCTGAACAG
GATCTATTTGAGGCGCTAAATGAAACCTTAACGCTATGGAACTCGCCGCCCGACTGGGCTGGCGATGAGC
GAAATGTAGTGCTTACGTTGTCCCGCATTTGGTACAGCGCAGTAACCGGCAAAATCGCGCCGAAGGATGT
CGCTGCCGACTGGGCAATGGAGCGCCTGCCGGCCCAGTATCAGCCCGTCATACTTGAAGCTAGACAGGCT
TATCTTGGACAAGAAGAAGATCGCTTGGCCTCGCGCGCAGATCAGTTGGAAGAATTTGTCCACTACGTGA
AAGGCGAGATCACCAAGGTAGTCGGCAAATAATGTCTAGCTAGAAATTCGTTCAAGCCGACGCCGCTTCG
CGGCGCGGCTTAACTCAAGCGTTAGATGCACTAAGCACATAATTGCTCACAGCCAAACTATCAGGTCAAG
TCTGCTTTTATTATTTTTAAGCGTGCATAATAAGCCCTACACAAATTGGGAGATATATCATGCATGACCA
AAATCCCTTAACGTGAGTTTTCGTTCCACTGAGCGTCAGACCCCGTAGAAAAGATCAAAGGATCTTCTTG
AGATCCTTTTTTTCTGCGCGTAATCTGCTGCTTGCAAACAAAAAAACCACCGCTACCAGCGGTGGTTTGT
TTGCCGGATCAAGAGCTACCAACTCTTTTTCCGAAGGTAACTGGCTTCAGCAGAGCGCAGATACCAAATA
CTGTCCTTCTAGTGTAGCCGTAGTTAGGCCACCACTTCAAGAACTCTGTAGCACCGCCTACATACCTCGC
TCTGCTAATCCTGTTACCAGTGGCTGCTGCCAGTGGCGATAAGTCGTGTCTTACCGGGTTGGACTCAAGA
CGATAGTTACCGGATAAGGCGCAGCGGTCGGGCTGAACGGGGGGTTCGTGCACACAGCCCAGCTTGGAGC
GAACGACCTACACCGAACTGAGATACCTACAGCGTGAGCTATGAGAAAGCGCCACGCTTCCCGAAGGGAG
AAAGGCGGACAGGTATCCGGTAAGCGGCAGGGTCGGAACAGGAGAGCGCACGAGGGAGCTTCCAGGGGGA
AACGCCTGGTATCTTTATAGTCCTGTCGGGTTTCGCCACCTCTGACTTGAGCGTCGATTTTTGTGATGCT
CGTCAGGGGGGCGGAGCCTATGGAAAAACGCCAGCAACGCGGCCTTTTTACGGTTCCTGGCCTTTTGCTG
GCCTTTTGCTCACATGTTCTTTCCTGCGTTATCCCCTGATTCTGTGGATAACCGTATTACCGCCTTTGAG
TGAGCTGATACCGCTCGCCGCAGCCGAACGACCGAGCGCAGCGAGTCAGTGAGCGAGGAAGCGGAAGAGC
GCCTGATGCGGTATTTTCTCCTTACGCATCTGTGCGGTATTTCACACCGCATATGGTGCACTCTCAGTAC
AATCTGCTCTGATGCCGCATAGTTAAGCCAGTATACACTCCGCTATCGCTACGTGACTGGGTCATGGCTG
CGCCCCGACACCCGCCAACACCCGCTGACGCGCCCTGACGGGCTTGTCTGCTCCCGGCATCCGCTTACAG
ACAAGCTGTGACCGTCTCCGGGAGCTGCATGTGTCAGAGGTTTTCACCGTCATCACCGAAACGCGCGAGG
CAGGGTGCCTTGATGTGGGCGCCGGCGGTCGAGTGGCGACGGCGCGGCTTGTCCGCGCCCTGGTAGATTG
CCTGGCCGTAGGCCAGCCATTTTTGAGCGGCCAGCGGCCGCGATAGGCCGACGCGAAGCGGCGGGGCGTA
GGGAGCGCAGCGACCGAAGGGTAGGCGCTTTTTGCAGCTCTTCGGCTGTGCGCTGGCCAGACAGTTATGC
ACAGGCCAGGCGGGTTTTAAGAGTTTTAATAAGTTTTAAAGAGTTTTAGGCGGAAAAATCGCCTTTTTTC
TCTTTTATATCAGTCACTTACATGTGTGACCGGTTCCCAATGTACGGCTTTGGGTTCCCAATGTACGGGT
TCCGGTTCCCAATGTACGGCTTTGGGTTCCCAATGTACGTGCTATCCACAGGAAAGAGACCTTTTCGACC
TTTTTCCCCTGCTAGGGCAATTTGCCCTAGCATCTGCTCCGTACATTAGGAACCGGCGGATGCTTCGCCC
TCGATCAGGTTGCGGTAGCGCATGACTAGGATCGGGCCAGCCTGCCCCGCCTCCTCCTTCAAATCGTACT
CCGGCAGGTCATTTGACCCGATCAGCTTGCGCACGGTGAAACAGAACTTCTTGAACTCTCCGGCGCTGCC
ACTGCGTTCGTAGATCGTCTTGAACAACCATCTGGCTTCTGCCTTGCCTGCGGCGCGGCGTGCCAGGCGG
TAGAGAAAACGGCCGATGCCGGGATCGATCAAAAAGTAATCGGGGTGAACCGTCAGCACGTCCGGGTTCT
TGCCTTCTGTGATCTCGCGGTACATCCAATCAGCTAGCTCGATCTCGATGTACTCCGGCCGCCCGGTTTC
GCTCTTTACGATCTTGTAGCGGCTAATCAAGGCTTCACCCTCGGATACCGTCACCAGGCGGCCGTTCTTG
GCCTTCTTCGTACGCTGCATGGCAACGTGCGTGGTGTTTAACCGAATGCAGGTTTCTACCAGGTCGTCTT
TCTGCTTTCCGCCATCGGCTCGCCGGCAGAACTTGAGTACGTCCGCAACGTGTGGACGGAACACGCGGCC
GGGCTTGTCTCCCTTCCCTTCCCGGTATCGGTTCATGGATTCGGTTAGATGGGAAACCGCCATCAGTACC
AGGTCGTAATCCCACACACTGGCCATGCCGGCCGGCCCTGCGGAAACCTCTACGTGCCCGTCTGGAAGCT
CGTAGCGGATCACCTCGCCAGCTCGTCGGTCACGCTTCGACAGACGGAAAACGGCCACGTCCATGATGCT
GCGACTATCGCGGGTGCCCACGTCATAGAGCATCGGAACGAAAAAATCTGGTTGCTCGTCGCCCTTGGGC
GGCTTCCTAATCGACGGCGCACCGGCTGCCGGCGGTTGCCGGGATTCTTTGCGGATTCGATCAGCGGCCG
CTTGCCACGATTCACCGGGGCGTGCTTCTGCCTCGATGCGTTGCCGCTGGGCGGCCTGCGCGGCCTTCAA
CTTCTCCACCAGGTCATCACCCAGCGCCGCGCCGATTTGTACCGGGCCGGATGGTTTGCGACCGCTCACG
CCGATTCCTCGGGCTTGGGGGTTCCAGTGCCATTGCAGGGCCGGCAGACAACCCAGCCGCTTACGCCTGG
CCAACCGCCCGTTCCTCCACACATGGGGCATTCCACGGCGTCGGTGCCTGGTTGTTCTTGATTTTCCATG
CCGCCTCCTTTAGCCGCTAAAATTCATCTACTCATTTATTCATTTGCTCATTTACTCTGGTAGCTGCGCG
ATGTATTCAGATAGCAGCTCGGTAATGGTCTTGCCTTGGCGTACCGCGTACATCTTCAGCTTGGTGTGAT
CCTCCGCCGGCAACTGAAAGTTGACCCGCTTCATGGCTGGCGTGTCTGCCAGGCTGGCCAACGTTGCAGC
CTTGCTGCTGCGTGCGCTCGGACGGCCGGCACTTAGCGTGTTTGTGCTTTTGCTCATTTTCTCTTTACCT
CATTAACTCAAATGAGTTTTGATTTAATTTCAGCGGCCAGCGCCTGGACCTCGCGGGCAGCGTCGCCCTC
GGGTTCTGATTCAAGAACGGTTGTGCCGGCGGCGGCAGTGCCTGGGTAGCTCACGCGCTGCGTGATACGG
GACTCAAGAATGGGCAGCTCGTACCCGGCCAGCGCCTCGGCAACCTCACCGCCGATGCGCGTGCCTTTGA
TCGCCCGCGACACGACAAAGGCCGCTTGTAGCCTTCCATCCGTGACCTCAATGCGCTGCTTAACCAGCTC
CACCAGGTCGGCGGTGGCCCATATGTCGTAAGGGCTTGGCTGCACCGGAATCAGCACGAAGTCGGCTGCC
TTGATCGCGGACACAGCCAAGTCCGCCGCCTGGGGCGCTCCGTCGATCACTACGAAGTCGCGCCGGCCGA
TGGCCTTCACGTCGCGGTCAATCGTCGGGCGGTCGATGCCGACAACGGTTAGCGGTTGATCTTCCCGCAC
GGCCGCCCAATCGCGGGCACTGCCCTGGGGATCGGAATCGACTAACAGAACATCGGCCCCGGCGAGTTGC
AGGGCGCGGGCTAGATGGGTTGCGATGGTCGTCTTGCCTGACCCGCCTTTCTGGTTAAGTACAGCGATAA
CCTTCATGCGTTCCCCTTGCGTATTTGTTTATTTACTCATCGCATCATATACGCAGCGACCGCATGACGC
AAGCTGTTTTACTCAAATACACATCACCTTTTTAGACGGCGGCGCTCGGTTTCTTCAGCGGCCAAGCTGG
CCGGCCAGGCCGCCAGCTTGGCATCAGACAAACCGGCCAGGATTTCATGCAGCCGCACGGTTGAGACGTG
CGCGGGCGGCTCGAACACGTACCCGGCCGCGATCATCTCCGCCTCGATCTCTTCGGTAATGAAAAACGGT
TCGTCCTGGCCGTCCTGGTGCGGTTTCATGCTTGTTCCTCTTGGCGTTCATTCTCGGCGGCCGCCAGGGC
GTCGGCCTCGGTCAATGCGTCCTCACGGAAGGCACCGCGCCGCCTGGCCTCGGTGGGCGTCACTTCCTCG
CTGCGCTCAAGTGCGCGGTACAGGGTCGAGCGATGCACGCCAAGCAGTGCAGCCGCCTCTTTCACGGTGC
GGCCTTCCTGGTCGATCAGCTCGCGGGCGTGCGCGATCTGTGCCGGGGTGAGGGTAGGGCGGGGGCCAAA
CTTCACGCCTCGGGCCTTGGCGGCCTCGCGCCCGCTCCGGGTGCGGTCGATGATTAGGGAACGCTCGAAC
TCGGCAATGCCGGCGAACACGGTCAACACCATGCGGCCGGCCGGCGTGGTGGTGTCGGCCCACGGCTCTG
CCAGGCTACGCAGGCCCGCGCCGGCCTCCTGGATGCGCTCGGCAATGTCCAGTAGGTCGCGGGTGCTGCG
GGCCAGGCGGTCTAGCCTGGTCACTGTCACAACGTCGCCAGGGCGTAGGTGGTCAAGCATCCTGGCCAGC
TCCGGGCGGTCGCGCCTGGTGCCGGTGATCTTCTCGGAAAACAGCTTGGTGCAGCCGGCCGCGTGCAGTT
CGGCCCGTTGGTTGGTCAAGTCCTGGTCGTCGGTGCTGACGCGGGCATAGCCCAGCAGGCCAGCGGCGGC
GCTCTTGTTCATGGCGTAATGTCTCCGGTTCTAGTCGCAAGTATTCTACTTTATGCGACTAAAACACGCG
ACAAGAAAACGCCAGGAAAAGGGCAGGGCGGCAGCCTGTCGCGTAACTTAGGACTTGTGCGACATGTCGT
TTTCAGAAGACGGCTGCACTGAACGTCAGAAGCCGACTGCACTATAGCAGCGGAGGGGTTGGATCAAAGT
ACTTTGATCCCGAGGGGAACCCTGTGGTTGGCATGCACATACAAATGGACGAACGGATAAACCT
Features (pLannotate 1.2.2; 28 found; start..end, strand, type, name):
     54..78      -  misc_feature   RB T-DNA repeat: right border repeat from nopaline C58 T-DNA
    144..298     -  CDS            lacZα (fragment): LacZα fragment of β-galactosidase; lacZ fragment
    323..447     +  protein_bind   attR1: mutant version of attR; recombination site for the Gateway® LR reaction LR Clonase™
    484..514     +  promoter       lac UV5 promoter: E. coli lac promoter with an "up" mutation
    539..567     +  promoter       cat promoter (fragment): promoter of the E. coli cat gene encoding chloramphenicol acetyltransferase
    568..1227    +  CDS            CmR: chloramphenicol acetyltransferase; cat; confers resistance to chloramphenicol
   1406..1564    +  CDS            ccdA (fragment): CCDA_ECO57 - Also known as H, letA. Experimental evidence at protein level: Swiss-Prot protein existence level 1. Antitoxin component of a type II toxin-antitoxin (TA) system which inhibits the post-segregational killing (PSK) of plasmid-free cells, also referred to as a plasmid addiction system. Binds to and blocks the activity of CcdB; will also remove bound CcdB protein from the CcdB-GyrA complex by forming a CcdA-CcdB complex, a process termed rejuvenation. Functions as a transcriptional corepressor for the ccdAB operon, repression also requires CcdB (By similarity). From Escherichia coli
   1569..1871    +  CDS            ccdB: CCDB_ECOLI - Also known as G, letB, letD. Experimental evidence at protein level: Swiss-Prot protein existence level 1. Toxic component of a type II toxin-antitoxin (TA) system, functioning in plasmid maintainence. Responsible for the post- segregational killing (PSK) of plasmid-free cells, also referred to as a plasmid addiction system. Half-life of over 2 hours. Cell killing by CcdB is accompanied by filamentation, defects in chromosome and plasmid segregation, defects in cell division, formation of anucleate cells, decreased DNA synthesis and plasmid loss. Interferes with the activity of DN
   1915..2039    -  protein_bind   attR2: mutant version of attR; recombination site for the Gateway® LR reaction LR Clonase™
   2050..3478    +  CDS            tdTomato (fragment): tandem dimeric (pseudo-monomeric) derivative of DsRed (Shaner et al., 2004) mammalian codon-optimized
   3529..3781    +  terminator     NOS terminator: nopaline synthase terminator and poly(A) signal
   3837..3859    -  protein_bind   lac operator (fragment): The lac repressor binds to the lac operator to inhibit transcription in E. coli. This inhibition can be relieved by adding lactose or isopropyl-β-D-thiogalactopyranoside (IPTG). lac repressor encoded by lacI
   3863..3893    -  promoter       lac promoter: promoter for the E. coli lac operon
   3908..3929    -  protein_bind   CAP binding site: CAP binding activates transcription in the presence of cAMP. E. coli catabolite activator protein
   4014..4188    -  polyA_signal   CaMV poly(A) signal: cauliflower mosaic virus polyadenylation signal
   4245..5037    -  CDS            NeoR/KanR (fragment): aminoglycoside phosphotransferase from Tn5; aph(3')-II (or nptII); confers resistance to neomycin, kanamycin, and G418 (Geneticin®)
   5105..5781    -  promoter       CaMV 35S promoter (enhanced): cauliflower mosaic virus 35S promoter with a duplicated enhancer region
   5976..6000    -  misc_feature   LB T-DNA repeat: left border repeat from nopaline C58 T-DNA
   6259..6282    +  promoter       Pc promoter (fragment): intI1 (promoter lies within the coding sequence); class 1 integron promoter
   6458..6514    +  CDS            GmR (fragment): gentamycin acetyltransferase; aacC1; confers resistance to gentamycin
   6525..7312    +  CDS            SmR (fragment): aminoglycoside adenylyltransferase (Murphy, 1985); aadA; confers resistance to spectinomycin and streptomycin
   7558..8146    +  rep_origin     ori: high-copy-number ColE1/pMB1/pBR322/pUC origin of replication
   8332..8472    -  misc_feature   bom: basis of mobility region from pBR322
   8574..8613    -  CDS            rop (fragment): Rop protein, which maintains plasmids at low copy number; rop
   8816..9010    -  rep_origin     pVS1 oriV: origin of replication for the Pseudomonas plasmid pVS1 (Heeb et al., 2000)
   9076..10149   -  CDS            pVS1 RepA: replication protein from the Pseudomonas plasmid pVS1 (Heeb et al., 2000)
  10578..11207   -  CDS            pVS1 StaA: stability protein from the Pseudomonas plasmid pVS1 (Heeb et al., 2000)
  11767..12168   -  CDS            Y4CG_SINFN (fragment): Protein inferred from homology: Swiss-Prot protein existence level 3. From Sinorhizobium fredii (strain NBRC 101917 / NGR234).
