[The description below was written by a language model from this plasmid's Addgene catalogue record and pLannotate feature annotations shown in this document.]
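Description:
pMpGWB416 is an empty Gateway destination binary vector for Agrobacterium-mediated plant transformation. It was built on the pMpGWB400 backbone for transgenic work in the liverwort Marchantia polymorpha and is also usable in other plants. The backbone carries a ColE1/pMB1-type origin with a bom site for high-copy propagation in E. coli. The pVS1 oriV, RepA and StaA functions support replication and stable maintenance in Agrobacterium. Bacterial selection relies on an aadA spectinomycin/streptomycin resistance gene outside the T-DNA. The unrecombined vector also confers chloramphenicol resistance through the cat gene inside the Gateway cassette. Because that cassette contains the ccdB toxin gene, the empty vector must be kept in a ccdB-tolerant strain such as DB3.1.

Between the nopaline-type right and left T-DNA borders lie two units. The first is the attR1–CmR–ccdB–attR2 cassette, followed directly by a tdTomato coding sequence and the NOS terminator. According to the record this tdTomato carries a nuclear localization signal. An LR reaction replaces the cassette with a fragment from an entry clone, placing that fragment upstream of tdTomato-NLS. The feature table shows no plant promoter upstream of attR1, only a lacZα remnant. This suggests the user supplies the regulatory sequence, so the vector suits promoter-reporter constructs, or promoter-plus-gene fusions with a C-terminal tag, that give a nuclear red fluorescent readout. The record does not state this use explicitly. The second unit is the plant selection marker, an nptII gene driven by an enhanced CaMV 35S promoter and ended by the CaMV poly(A) signal. It allows G418 selection of transformants and is one of four marker options in this vector series.
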