Addgene plasmid #68681: pMpGWB416
Purpose: (Empty Backbone) Gateway binary vector designed for transgenic research with Marchantia polymorpha as well as other plants
Depositing lab: Takayuki Kohchi. Depositing organization: Kyoto University, Graduate School of Biostudies. Publication: Development of Gateway Binary Vector Series with Four Different Selection Markers for the Liverwort Marchantia polymorpha. Ishizaki K, Nishihama R, Ueda M, Inoue K, Ishida S, Nishimura Y, Shikanai T, Kohchi T. PLoS One. 2015 Sep 25;10(9):e0138876. doi: 10.1371/journal.pone.0138876. eCollection 2015. PONE-D-15-25288 PubMed 26406247.
Backbone
  Vector backbone: pMpGWB400
  Backbone manufacturer: Kohchi Lab., Kyoto University
  Backbone size (bp): 9287
  Modifications to backbone: Nuclear localization signal-tagged tdTomato (tdTomato-NLS) coding sequence is cloned downstream of the Gateway cassette.
  Vector type: Plant Expression
  Selectable markers: Neomycin (select with G418)
  Tag / fusion protein: Nuclear localization signal-tagged tdTomato (tdTomato-NLS) (C terminal on insert)
Growth in bacteria
  Bacterial resistance: Chloramphenicol and Spectinomycin, 25 & 50 μg/mL
  Growth temperature: 37°C
  Growth strain: DB3.1
  Copy number: High Copy
Gene/Insert
  Cloning method: Gateway Cloning
Resource information
  A portion of this plasmid was derived from a plasmid made by: The Gateway cassette was provided by Tsuyoshi Nakagawa at Shimane University, Japan.
Terms and licenses: Academic/Nonprofit Terms; Industry Terms: Not Available to Industry
How to cite: pMpGWB416 was a gift from Takayuki Kohchi (Addgene plasmid # 68681 ; http://n2t.net/addgene:68681 ; RRID:Addgene_68681)
