>Addgene plasmid #68681 | pMpGWB416 | addgene partial sequence | sequence record 152550 | CAT-R 5'-GCAACTGACTGAAATGCCTC-3'
ATATCAACGGTGGTATATCCAGTGATTTTTTTCTCCATTTTAGCTTCCTTAGCTCCTGAAAATCTCGACG
GATCCTAACTCAAAATCCACACATTATACGAGCCGGAAGCATAAAGTGTAAAGCCTGGGGTGCCTAATGC
GGCCCCTCGAGGGGCCGCCATAGTGACTGGATATGTTGTGTTTTACAGTATTATGTAGTCTGTTTTTTAT
GCAAAATCTAATTTAATATATTGATATTTATATCATTTTACGTTTCTCGTTCAGCTTTTTTGTACAAACT
TGTTGATAACTCTAGACCCAAGCTTGGCACTGGCCGTCGTTTTACAACGTCGTGACTGGGAAAACCCTGG
CGTTACCCAACTTAATCGCCTTGCAGCACATCCCCCTTTCGCCAGCTGGCGTAATAGCGAAGAGGCCCGC
ACCGATCGCCCTTCCCAACAGTTGCGCAGCCTGAATGGCGAATGCTAGAGCAGCTTGAGCTTGGATCAGA
TTGTCGTTTCCCGCCTTCAGTTTAAACTATCAGTGTTTGACAGGATATATTGGCGGGTAAACCTAAGAGA
AAAGAGCGTTTATTAGAATAATCGGATATTTAAAAGGGCGTGAAAAGGTTTATCCGTTCGTCCATTTGTA
TGTGCATGCCAACCACAGGGTTCCCCTCGGGATCAAAGTACTTTGATCCAACCCCTCCGCTGCTATAGTG
CAGTCGGCTTCTGACGTTCAGTGCAGCCGTCTTCTGAAAA
