>Addgene plasmid #68681 | pMpGWB416 | addgene partial sequence | sequence record 152551 | ccdB-Fwd 5'-GCATGATGACCACCGATATG-3'
GGAAGAAGTGGCTGATCTCAGCCACCGCGAAAATGACATCAAAAACGCCATTAACCTGATGTTCTGGGGA
ATATAAATGTCAGGCTCCCTTATACACAGCCAGTCTGCAGGTCGACCATAGTGACTGGATATGTTGTGTT
TTACAGTATTATGTAGTCTGTTTTTTATGCAAAATCTAATTTAATATATTGATATTTATATCATTTTACG
TTTCTCGTTCAGCTTTCTTGTACAAAGTGGTTGATAACAGCATGGTGAGCAAGGGCGAGGAGGTCATCAA
AGAGTTCATGCGCTTCAAGGTGCGCATGGAGGGCTCCATGAACGGCCACGAGTTCGAGATCGAGGGCGAG
GGCGAGGGCC
